>Addgene plasmid #141542 | TFORF0175 | depositor full sequence | sequence record 276762 | Full Sequence
TTAATGTAGTCTTATGCAATACTCTTGTAGTCTTGCAACATGGTAACGATGAGTTAGCAACATGCCTTAC
AAGGAGAGAAAAAGCACCGTGCATGCCGATTGGTGGAAGTAAGGTGGTACGATCGTGCCTTATTAGGAAG
GCAACAGACGGGTCTGACATGGATTGGACGAACCACTGAATTGCCGCATTGCAGAGATATTGTATTTAAG
TGCCTAGCTCGATACATAAACGGGTCTCTCTGGTTAGACCAGATCTGAGCCTGGGAGCTCTCTGGCTAAC
TAGGGAACCCACTGCTTAAGCCTCAATAAAGCTTGCCTTGAGTGCTTCAAGTAGTGTGTGCCCGTCTGTT
GTGTGACTCTGGTAACTAGAGATCCCTCAGACCCTTTTAGTCAGTGTGGAAAATCTCTAGCAGTGGCGCC
CGAACAGGGACTTGAAAGCGAAAGGGAAACCAGAGGAGCTCTCTCGACGCAGGACTCGGCTTGCTGAAGC
GCGCACGGCAAGAGGCGAGGGGCGGCGACTGGTGAGTACGCCAAAAATTTTGACTAGCGGAGGCTAGAAG
GAGAGAGATGGGTGCGAGAGCGTCAGTATTAAGCGGGGGAGAATTAGATCGCGATGGGAAAAAATTCGGT
TAAGGCCAGGGGGAAAGAAAAAATATAAATTAAAACATATAGTATGGGCAAGCAGGGAGCTAGAACGATT
CGCAGTTAATCCTGGCCTGTTAGAAACATCAGAAGGCTGTAGACAAATACTGGGACAGCTACAACCATCC
CTTCAGACAGGATCAGAAGAACTTAGATCATTATATAATACAGTAGCAACCCTCTATTGTGTGCATCAAA
GGATAGAGATAAAAGACACCAAGGAAGCTTTAGACAAGATAGAGGAAGAGCAAAACAAAAGTAAGACCAC
CGCACAGCAAGCGGCCGCTGATCTTCAGACCTGGAGGAGGAGATATGAGGGACAATTGGAGAAGTGAATT
ATATAAATATAAAGTAGTAAAAATTGAACCATTAGGAGTAGCACCCACCAAGGCAAAGAGAAGAGTGGTG
CAGAGAGAAAAAAGAGCAGTGGGAATAGGAGCTTTGTTCCTTGGGTTCTTGGGAGCAGCAGGAAGCACTA
TGGGCGCAGCGTCAATGACGCTGACGGTACAGGCCAGACAATTATTGTCTGGTATAGTGCAGCAGCAGAA
CAATTTGCTGAGGGCTATTGAGGCGCAACAGCATCTGTTGCAACTCACAGTCTGGGGCATCAAGCAGCTC
CAGGCAAGAATCCTGGCTGTGGAAAGATACCTAAAGGATCAACAGCTCCTGGGGATTTGGGGTTGCTCTG
GAAAACTCATTTGCACCACTGCTGTGCCTTGGAATGCTAGTTGGAGTAATAAATCTCTGGAACAGATTTG
GAATCACACGACCTGGATGGAGTGGGACAGAGAAATTAACAATTACACAAGCTTAATACACTCCTTAATT
GAAGAATCGCAAAACCAGCAAGAAAAGAATGAACAAGAATTATTGGAATTAGATAAATGGGCAAGTTTGT
GGAATTGGTTTAACATAACAAATTGGCTGTGGTATATAAAATTATTCATAATGATAGTAGGAGGCTTGGT
AGGTTTAAGAATAGTTTTTGCTGTACTTTCTATAGTGAATAGAGTTAGGCAGGGATATTCACCATTATCG
TTTCAGACCCACCTCCCAACCCCGAGGGGACCCATGCATTGCATCTCAATTAGTCAGCAACCAGGTGTGG
AAAGTCCCCAGGCTCCCCAGCAGGCAGAAGTATGCAAAGCATGCGTCTCAATTAGTCAGCAACCATAGTC
CCGCCCCTAACTCCGCCCATCCCGCCCCTAACTCCGCCCAGTTCCGCCCATTCTCCGCCCCATGGCTGAC
TAATTTTTTTTATTTATGCAGAGGCCGAGGCCGCCTCGGCCTCTGAGCTATTCCAGAAGTAGTGAGGAGG
CTTTTTTGGAGGCCTAGGCTTTTGCAAAAAGCTTTCTAGAGGTACCACCGGAGCTTACCATGACCGAGTA
CAAGCCCACGGTGCGCCTCGCCACCCGCGACGACGTCCCCAGGGCCGTACGCACCCTCGCCGCCGCGTTC
GCCGACTACCCCGCCACGCGCCACACCGTCGATCCGGACCGCCACATCGAGCGGGTCACCGAGCTGCAAG
AACTCTTCCTCACGCGCGTCGGGCTCGACATCGGCAAGGTGTGGGTCGCGGACGACGGCGCCGCCGTGGC
GGTCTGGACCACGCCGGAGAGCGTCGAAGCGGGGGCGGTGTTCGCCGAGATCGGCCCGCGCATGGCCGAG
TTGAGCGGTTCCCGGCTGGCCGCGCAGCAACAGATGGAAGGCCTCCTGGCGCCGCACCGGCCCAAGGAGC
CCGCGTGGTTCCTGGCCACCGTCGGCGTCTCGCCCGACCACCAGGGCAAGGGTCTGGGCAGCGCCGTCGT
GCTCCCCGGAGTGGAGGCGGCCGAGCGCGCCGGGGTGCCCGCCTTCCTGGAGACCTCCGCGCCCCGCAAC
CTCCCCTTCTACGAGCGGCTCGGCTTCACCGTCACCGCCGACGTCGAGGTGCCCGAAGGACCGCGCACCT
GGTGCATGACCCGCAAGCCCGGTGCCAGTTAACGAATTCTAGATCTTGAGACAAATGGCAGTATTCATCC
ACAATTTTAAAAGAAAAGGGGGGATTGGGGGGTACAGTGCAGGGGAAAGAATAGTAGACATAATAGCAAC
AGACATACAAACTAAAGAATTACAAAAACAAATTACAAAAATTCAAAATTTTCGGGTTTATTACAGGGAC
AGCAGAGATCCACTTTGGCGCCGGCTCGAGGCCTGCAGGTGCAAAGATGGATAAAGTTTTAAACAGAGAG
GAATCTTTGCAGCTAATGGACCTTCTAGGTCTTGAAAGGAGTGGGAATTGGCTCCGGTGCCCGTCAGTGG
GCAGAGCGCACATCGCCCACAGTCCCCGAGAAGTTGGGGGGAGGGGTCGGCAATTGAACCGGTGCCTAGA
GAAGGTGGCGCGGGGTAAACTGGGAAAGTGATGTCGTGTACTGGCTCCGCCTTTTTCCCGAGGGTGGGGG
AGAACCGTATATAAGTGCAGTAGTCGCCGTGAACGTTCTTTTTCGCAACGGGTTTGCCGCCAGAACACAG
GTAAGTGCCGTGTGTGGTTCCCGCGGGCCTGGCCTCTTTACGGGTTATGGCCCTTGCGTGCCTTGAATTA
CTTCCACCTGGCTGCAGTACGTGATTCTTGATCCCGAGCTTCGGGTTGGAAGTGGGTGGGAGAGTTCGAG
GCCTTGCGCTTAAGGAGCCCCTTCGCCTCGTGCTTGAGTTGAGGCCTGGCCTGGGCGCTGGGGCCGCCGC
GTGCGAATCTGGTGGCACCTTCGCGCCTGTCTCGCTGCTTTCGATAAGTCTCTAGCCATTTAAAATTTTT
GATGACCTGCTGCGACGCTTTTTTTCTGGCAAGATAGTCTTGTAAATGCGGGCCAAGATCTGCACACTGG
TATTTCGGTTTTTGGGGCCGCGGGCGGCGACGGGGCCCGTGCGTCCCAGCGCACATGTTCGGCGAGGCGG
GGCCTGCGAGCGCGGCCACCGAGAATCGGACGGGGGTAGTCTCAAGCTGGCCGGCCTGCTCTGGTGCCTG
GCCTCGCGCCGCCGTGTATCGCCCCGCCCTGGGCGGCAAGGCTGGCCCGGTCGGCACCAGTTGCGTGAGC
GGAAAGATGGCCGCTTCCCGGCCCTGCTGCAGGGAGCTCAAAATGGAGGACGCGGCGCTCGGGAGAGCGG
GCGGGTGAGTCACCCACACAAAGGAAAAGGGCCTTTCCGTCCTCAGCCGTCGCTTCATGTGACTCCACGG
AGTACCGGGCGCCGTCCAGGCACCTCGATTAGTTCTCGAGCTTTTGGAGTACGTCGTCTTTAGGTTGGGG
GGAGGGGTTTTATGCGATGGAGTTTCCCCACACTGAGTGGGTGGAGACTGAAGTTAGGCCAGCTTGGCAC
TTGATGTAATTCTCCTTGGAATTTGCCCTTTTTGAGTTTGGATCTTGGTTCATTCTCAAGCCTCAGACAG
TGGTTCAAAGTTTTTTTCTTCCATTTCAGGTGTCGTGAGGCTAGCACCGCCACCATGGACGAACTGTTCC
CCCTCATCTTCCCGGCAGAGCCAGCCCAGGCCTCTGGCCCCTATGTGGAGATCATTGAGCAGCCCAAGCA
GCGGGGCATGCGCTTCCGCTACAAGTGCGAGGGGCGCTCCGCGGGCAGCATCCCAGGCGAGAGGAGCACA
GATACCACCAAGACCCACCCCACCATCAAGATCAATGGCTACACAGGACCAGGGACAGTGCGCATCTCCC
TGGTCACCAAGGACCCTCCTCACCGGCCTCACCCCCACGAGCTTGTAGGAAAGGACTGCCGGGATGGCTT
CTATGAGGCTGAGCTCTGCCCGGACCGCTGCATCCACAGTTTCCAGAACCTGGGAATCCAGTGTGTGAAG
AAGCGGGACCTGGAGCAGGCTATCAGTCAGCGCATCCAGACCAACAACAACCCCTTCCAAGTTCCTATAG
AAGAGCAGCGTGGGGACTACGACCTGAATGCTGTGCGGCTCTGCTTCCAGGTGACAGTGCGGGACCCATC
AGGCAGGCCCCTCCGCCTGCCGCCTGTCCTTTCTCATCCCATCTTTGACAATCGTGCCCCCAACACTGCC
GAGCTCAAGATCTGCCGAGTGAACCGAAACTCTGGCAGCTGCCTCGGTGGGGATGAGATCTTCCTACTGT
GTGACAAGGTGCAGAAAGAGGACATTGAGGTGTATTTCACGGGACCAGGCTGGGAGGCCCGAGGCTCCTT
TTCGCAAGCTGATGTGCACCGACAAGTGGCCATTGTGTTCCGGACCCCTCCCTACGCAGACCCCAGCCTG
CAGGCTCCTGTGCGTGTCTCCATGCAGCTGCGGCGGCCTTCCGACCGGGAGCTCAGTGAGCCCATGGAAT
TCCAGTACCTGCCAGATACAGACGATCGTCACCGGATTGAGGAGAAACGTAAAAGGACATATGAGACCTT
CAAGAGCATCATGAAGAAGAGTCCTTTCAGCGGACCCACCGACCCCCGGCCTCCACCTCGACGCATTGCT
GTGCCTTCCCGCAGCTCAGCTTCTGTCCCCAAGCCAGCACCCCAGCCCTATCCCTTTACGTCATCCCTGA
GCACCATCAACTATGATGAGTTTCCCACCATGGTGTTTCCTTCTGGGCAGATCAGCCAGGCCTCGGCCTT
GGCCCCGGCCCCTCCCCAAGTCCTGCCCCAGGCTCCAGCCCCTGCCCCTGCTCCAGCCATGGTATCAGCT
CTGGCCCAGAGGCCCCCCGACCCAGCTCCTGCTCCACTGGGGGCCCCGGGGCTCCCCAATGGCCTCCTTT
CAGGAGATGAAGACTTCTCCTCCATTGCGGACATGGACTTCTCAGCCCTGCTGAGTCAGATCAGCTCCTA
GTAATGAACTAGTCCGTAACTTGAAAGTATTTCGATTTCTTGGCTTTATATATCTTGTGGAAAGGACGAC
ATCATGAGTAAATCGCGTGAGTCACGCGTTAAGTCGACAATCAACCTCTGGATTACAAAATTTGTGAAAG
ATTGACTGGTATTCTTAACTATGTTGCTCCTTTTACGCTATGTGGATACGCTGCTTTAATGCCTTTGTAT
CATGCTATTGCTTCCCGTATGGCTTTCATTTTCTCCTCCTTGTATAAATCCTGGTTGCTGTCTCTTTATG
AGGAGTTGTGGCCCGTTGTCAGGCAACGTGGCGTGGTGTGCACTGTGTTTGCTGACGCAACCCCCACTGG
TTGGGGCATTGCCACCACCTGTCAGCTCCTTTCCGGGACTTTCGCTTTCCCCCTCCCTATTGCCACGGCG
GAACTCATCGCCGCCTGCCTTGCCCGCTGCTGGACAGGGGCTCGGCTGTTGGGCACTGACAATTCCGTGG
TGTTGTCGGGGAAATCATCGTCCTTTCCTTGGCTGCTCGCCTGTGTTGCCACCTGGATTCTGCGCGGGAC
GTCCTTCTGCTACGTCCCTTCGGCCCTCAATCCAGCGGACCTTCCTTCCCGCGGCCTGCTGCCGGCTCTG
CGGCCTCTTCCGCGTCTTCGCCTTCGCCCTCAGACGAGTCGGATCTCCCTTTGGGCCGCCTCCCCGCGTC
GACTTTAAGACCAATGACTTACAAGGCAGCTGTAGATCTTAGCCACTTTTTAAAAGAAAAGGGGGGACTG
GAAGGGCTAATTCACTCCCAACGAAGACAAGATCTGCTTTTTGCTTGTACTGGGTCTCTCTGGTTAGACC
AGATCTGAGCCTGGGAGCTCTCTGGCTAACTAGGGAACCCACTGCTTAAGCCTCAATAAAGCTTGCCTTG
AGTGCTTCAAGTAGTGTGTGCCCGTCTGTTGTGTGACTCTGGTAACTAGAGATCCCTCAGACCCTTTTAG
TCAGTGTGGAAAATCTCTAGCAGTACGTATAGTAGTTCATGTCATCTTATTATTCAGTATTTATAACTTG
CAAAGAAATGAATATCAGAGAGTGAGAGGAACTTGTTTATTGCAGCTTATAATGGTTACAAATAAAGCAA
TAGCATCACAAATTTCACAAATAAAGCATTTTTTTCACTGCATTCTAGTTGTGGTTTGTCCAAACTCATC
AATGTATCTTATCATGTCTGGCTCTAGCTATCCCGCCCCTAACTCCGCCCATCCCGCCCCTAACTCCGCC
CAGTTCCGCCCATTCTCCGCCCCATGGCTGACTAATTTTTTTTATTTATGCAGAGGCCGAGGCCGCCTCG
GCCTCTGAGCTATTCCAGAAGTAGTGAGGAGGCTTTTTTGGAGGCCTAGGGACGTACCCAATTCGCCCTA
TAGTGAGTCGTATTACGCGCGCTCACTGGCCGTCGTTTTACAACGTCGTGACTGGGAAAACCCTGGCGTT
ACCCAACTTAATCGCCTTGCAGCACATCCCCCTTTCGCCAGCTGGCGTAATAGCGAAGAGGCCCGCACCG
ATCGCCCTTCCCAACAGTTGCGCAGCCTGAATGGCGAATGGG
[124 nt withheld, positions 7043-7166]
C
[91 nt withheld, positions 7168-7258]
A
[49 nt withheld, positions 7260-7308]
CCTTTGACGTTGGAGTCCACGTTCTTT
[37 nt withheld, positions 7336-7372]
ACCCTATCTCGGTCTATTCTTTTGATTTATAAGGGATTTTGCCGATTTCGGCCTATTGGTTAAAAAATGA
GCTGATTTAACAAAAATTTAACGCGAATTTTAACAAAATATTAACGCTTACAATTTAGGTGGCACTTTTC
GGGGAAATGTGCGCGGAACCCCTATTTGTTTATTTTTCTAAATACATTCAAATATGTATCCGCTCATGAG
ACAATAACCCTGATAAATGCTTCAATAATATTGAAAAAGGAAGAGTATGAGTATTCAACATTTCCGTGTC
GCCCTTATTCCCTTTTTTGCGGCATTTTGCCTTCCTGTTTTTGCTCACCCAGAAACGCTGGTGAAAGTAA
AAGATGCTGAAGATCAGTTGGGTGCACGAGTGGGTTACATCGAACTGGATCTCAACAGCGGTAAGATCCT
TGAGAGTTTTCGCCCCGAAGAACGTTTTCCAATGATGAGCACTTTTAAAGTTCTGCTATGTGGCGCGGTA
TTATCCCGTATTGACGCCGGGCAAGAGCAACTCGGTCGCCGCATACACTATTCTCAGAATGACTTGGTTG
AGTACTCACCAGTCACAGAAAAGCATCTTACGGATGGCATGACAGTAAGAGAATTATGCAGTGCTGCCAT
AACCATGAGTGATAACACTGCGGCCAACTTACTTCTGACAACGATCGGAGGACCGAAGGAGCTAACCGCT
TTTTTGCACAACATGGGGGATCATGTAACTCGCCTTGATCGTTGGGAACCGGAGCTGAATGAAGCCATAC
CAAACGACGAGCGTGACACCACGATGCCTGTAGCAATGGCAACAACGTTGCGCAAACTATTAACTGGCGA
ACTACTTACTCTAGCTTCCCGGCAACAATTAATAGACTGGATGGAGGCGGATAAAGTTGCAGGACCACTT
CTGCGCTCGGCCCTTCCGGCTGGCTGGTTTATTGCTGATAAATCTGGAGCCGGTGAGCGTGGGTCTCGCG
GTATCATTGCAGCACTGGGGCCAGATGGTAAGCCCTCCCGTATCGTAGTTATCTACACGACGGGGAGTCA
GGCAACTATGGATGAACGAAATAGACAGATCGCTGAGATAGGTGCCTCACTGATTAAGCATTGGTAACTG
TCAGACCAAGTTTACTCATATATACTTTAGATTGATTTAAAACTTCATTTTTAATTTAAAAGGATCTAGG
TGAAGATCCTTTTTGATAATCTCATGACCAAAATCCCTTAACGTGAGTTTTCGTTCCACTGAGCGTCAGA
CCCCGTAGAAAAGATCAAAGGATCTTCTTGAGATCCTTTTTTTCTGCGCGTAATCTGCTGCTTGCAAACA
AAAAAACCACCGCTACCAGCGGTGGTTTGTTTGCCGGATCAAGAGCTACCAACTCTTTTTCCGAAGGTAA
CTGGCTTCAGCAGAGCGCAGATACCAAATACTGTTCTTCTAGTGTAGCCGTAGTTAGGCCACCACTTCAA
GAACTCTGTAGCACCGCCTACATACCTCGCTCTGCTAATCCTGTTACCAGTGGCTGCTGCCAGTGGCGAT
AAGTCGTGTCTTACCGGGTTGGACTCAAGACGATAGTTACCGGATAAGGCGCAGCGGTCGGGCTGAACGG
GGGGTTCGTGCACACAGCCCAGCTTGGAGCGAACGACCTACACCGAACTGAGATACCTACAGCGTGAGCT
ATGAGAAAGCGCCACGCTTCCCGAAGGGAGAAAGGCGGACAGGTATCCGGTAAGCGGCAGGGTCGGAACA
GGAGAGCGCACGAGGGAGCTTCCAGGGGGAAACGCCTGGTATCTTTATAGTCCTGTCGGGTTTCGCCACC
TCTGACTTGAGCGTCGATTTTTGTGATGCTCGTCAGGGGGGCGGAGCCTATGGAAAAACGCCAGCAACGC
GGCCTTTTTACGGTTCCTGGCCTTTTGCTGGCCTTTTGCTCACATGTTCTTTCCTGCGTTATCCCCTGAT
TCTGTGGATAACCGTATTACCGCCTTTGAGTGAGCTGATACCGCTCGCCGCAGCCGAACGACCGAGCGCA
GCGAGTCAGTGAGCGAGGAAGCGGAAGAGCGCCCAATACGCAAACCGCCTCTCCCCGCGCGTTGGCCGAT
TCATTAATGCAGCTGGCACGACAGGTTTCCCGACTGGAAAGCGGGCAGTGAGCGCAACGCAATTAATGTG
AGTTAGCTCACTCATTAGGCACCCCAGGCTTTACACTTTATGCTTCCGGCTCGTATGTTGTGTGGAATTG
TGAGCGGATAACAATTTCACACAGGAAACAGCTATGACCATGATTACGCCAAGCGCGCAATTAACCCTCA
CTAAAGGGAACAAAAGCTGGAGCTGCAAGC
Features (pLannotate 1.2.2; 31 found; start..end, strand, type, name):
      5..231     +  promoter       RSV promoter: Rous sarcoma virus enhancer/promoter
    232..412     +  LTR            5' LTR (truncated): truncated 5' long terminal repeat (LTR) from HIV-1
    459..584     +  misc_feature   HIV-1 Ψ: packaging signal of human immunodeficiency virus type 1
    568..931     +  CDS            HIV-1 gag (fragment): gag protein from human immunodeficiency virus 1; gag
   1077..1310    +  misc_feature   RRE: The Rev response element (RRE) of HIV-1 allows for Rev-dependent mRNA export from the nucleus to the cytoplasm.
   1687..1713    +  CDS            Rev (fragment): human immunodeficiency virus 1 (HIV-1) Rev protein; rev; enhances nuclear export of unspliced and incompletely spliced viral mRNAs
   1720..1743    +  promoter       SV40 promoter (fragment): SV40 early promoter
   1744..1815    +  promoter       SV40 promoter (fragment): SV40 enhancer and early promoter
   1839..1974    +  rep_origin     SV40 ori: SV40 origin of replication
   2020..2616    +  CDS            PuroR (fragment): puromycin N-acetyltransferase; pac from Streptomyces; confers resistance to puromycin
   2665..2782    +  misc_feature   cPPT/CTS: central polypurine tract and central termination sequence of HIV-1
   2847..2913    +  CDS            small t antigen (fragment): SV40 (simian virus 40) small t antigen
   2920..4098    +  promoter       EF-1α promoter: strong constitutive promoter for human elongation factor EF-1α
   4115..5458    +  CDS            RELA (fragment): TF65_HUMAN - Also known as NFKB3. Experimental evidence at protein level: Swiss-Prot protein existence level 1. NF-kappa-B is a pleiotropic transcription factor present in almost all cell types and is the endpoint of a series of signal transduction events that are initiated by a vast array of stimuli related to many biological processes such as inflammation, immunity, differentiation, cell growth, tumorigenesis and apoptosis. NF-kappa-B is a homo- or heterodimeric complex formed by the Rel-like domain- containing proteins RELA/p65, RELB, NFKB1/p105, NFKB1/p50, REL and NFKB2/p52. The heterodime
   5474..5527    +  promoter       U6 promoter (fragment): RNA polymerase III promoter for human U6 snRNA
   5569..6157    +  misc_feature   WPRE: woodchuck hepatitis virus posttranscriptional regulatory element
   6208..6227    +  misc_feature   cPPT/CTS (fragment): central polypurine tract and central termination sequence of HIV-1
   6229..6462    +  LTR            3' LTR (ΔU3): self-inactivating 3' long terminal repeat (LTR) from HIV-1
   6540..6661    +  polyA_signal   SV40 poly(A) signal: SV40 polyadenylation signal
   6701..6836    +  rep_origin     SV40 ori: SV40 origin of replication
   6857..6875    -  promoter       T7 promoter: promoter for bacteriophage T7 RNA polymerase
   6883..7038    +  CDS            lacZα (fragment): LacZα fragment of β-galactosidase; lacZ fragment
   7043..7471    +  rep_origin     f1 ori (sequence partly withheld): f1 bacteriophage origin of replication; arrow indicates direction of (+) strand synthesis
   7524..7628    +  promoter       AmpR promoter: bla
   7629..8489    +  CDS            AmpR: β-lactamase; bla; confers resistance to ampicillin, carbenicillin, and related antibiotics
   8660..9248    +  rep_origin     ori: high-copy-number ColE1/pMB1/pBR322/pUC origin of replication
   9431..9523    +  CDS            lacI (fragment): lac repressor; lacI; The lac repressor binds to the lac operator to inhibit transcription in E. coli. This inhibition can be relieved by adding lactose or isopropyl-β-D-thiogalactopyranoside (IPTG).
   9536..9557    +  protein_bind   CAP binding site: CAP binding activates transcription in the presence of cAMP. E. coli catabolite activator protein
   9572..9602    +  promoter       lac promoter: promoter for the E. coli lac operon
   9610..9626    +  protein_bind   lac operator: The lac repressor binds to the lac operator to inhibit transcription in E. coli. This inhibition can be relieved by adding lactose or isopropyl-β-D-thiogalactopyranoside (IPTG). lac repressor encoded by lacI
   9671..9689    +  promoter       T3 promoter: promoter for bacteriophage T3 RNA polymerase
