[The description below was written by a language model from this plasmid's Addgene catalogue record and pLannotate feature annotations shown in this document.]
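Description:
TFORF0175 is a third-generation-style, self-inactivating lentiviral expression plasmid built on the pLX_TRC317 backbone and carrying the human RELA (NF-κB p65) open reading frame, one member of a barcoded transcription factor ORF collection. It is propagated in E. coli through a high-copy ColE1/pUC origin with ampicillin selection (AmpR under its own bla promoter). An f1 origin and remnants of a lac/lacZα cloning region flanked by T7 and T3 promoters remain in the bacterial portion. The depositor notes that the plasmid can recombine, as is common for LTR-containing vectors.

The viral genome is transcribed from an RSV promoter fused to a truncated HIV-1 5' LTR. It contains the Ψ packaging signal with a gag fragment, the Rev response element for Rev-dependent nuclear export, a cPPT/CTS, and a ΔU3 3' LTR followed by an SV40 polyadenylation signal. Two cassettes lie within this unit. An SV40 early promoter/origin drives puromycin N-acetyltransferase for selection of transduced mammalian cells. The strong constitutive EF-1α promoter drives the RELA coding sequence, which the depositor assigns to a specific RefSeq/Ensembl transcript isoform and reports as synthesized. A WPRE downstream of the ORF enhances transcript stability and expression.

The record states that each construct carries a unique 24-bp barcode. The feature table does not annotate it, so its exact position is not given, although a short U6-like fragment is detected between the ORF and the WPRE. The barcode allows the overexpressed factor to be identified by sequencing in pooled screens, such as those testing transcription factors for their ability to direct cell differentiation.
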