Addgene plasmid #141542: TFORF0175
Purpose: Lentiviral vector for overexpressing the RELA transcription factor ORF with a unique 24-bp barcode. Barcodes facilitate identification of transcription factors in pooled screens.
Depositing lab: Feng Zhang. Depositing organization: Broad Institute. Publication: A transcription factor atlas of directed differentiation. Joung J, Ma S, Tay T, Geiger-Schuller KR, Kirchgatterer PC, Verdine VK, Guo B, Arias-Garcia MA, Allen WE, Singh A, Kuksenko O, Abudayyeh OO, Gootenberg JS, Fu Z, Macrae RK, Buenrostro JD, Regev A, Zhang F. Cell. 2023 Jan 5;186(1):209-229.e26. doi: 10.1016/j.cell.2022.11.026. PubMed 36608654.
Backbone
  Vector backbone: pLX_TRC317
  Backbone manufacturer: Broad Institute Genetic Perturbation Platform
  Backbone size w/o insert (bp): 8264
  Vector type: Mammalian Expression, Lentiviral
  Selectable markers: Puromycin
Growth in bacteria
  Bacterial resistance: Ampicillin, 100 μg/mL
  Growth temperature: 37°C
  Growth strain: NEB Stable
  Copy number: High Copy
Gene/Insert
  Gene/Insert name: RELA
  Species: H. sapiens (human)
  Insert size (bp): 1448
  Entrez Gene: RELA (a.k.a. AIF3BL3, CMCU, NFKB3, p65)
  Promoter: EF1a
  Cloning method: Unknown
  Sequencing primers: 5′ GGGTGGAGACTGAAGTTAGGCCAG; 3′ CACATAGCGTAAAAGGAGCAACATAG
Terms and licenses: Academic/Nonprofit Terms; Industry Terms: Not Available to Industry
Depositor comments: NM_001243985,ENST00000612991 . The transcription factor ORF portion of this plasmid was synthesized by Genewiz. Please test multiple small colonies in case of plasmid recombination. To make this collection available in a timely manner, a portion of this collection was not fully sequenced by Addgene. If an Addgene verified full plasmid sequence is not available, please contact us prior to placing an order to request the full sequence.
How to cite: TFORF0175 was a gift from Feng Zhang (Addgene plasmid # 141542 ; http://n2t.net/addgene:141542 ; RRID:Addgene_141542)
