>Addgene plasmid #141542 | TFORF0175 | depositor partial sequence | sequence record 276763 | Insert
ACCGCCACCATGGACGAACTGTTCCCCCTCATCTTCCCGGCAGAGCCAGCCCAGGCCTCTGGCCCCTATG
TGGAGATCATTGAGCAGCCCAAGCAGCGGGGCATGCGCTTCCGCTACAAGTGCGAGGGGCGCTCCGCGGG
CAGCATCCCAGGCGAGAGGAGCACAGATACCACCAAGACCCACCCCACCATCAAGATCAATGGCTACACA
GGACCAGGGACAGTGCGCATCTCCCTGGTCACCAAGGACCCTCCTCACCGGCCTCACCCCCACGAGCTTG
TAGGAAAGGACTGCCGGGATGGCTTCTATGAGGCTGAGCTCTGCCCGGACCGCTGCATCCACAGTTTCCA
GAACCTGGGAATCCAGTGTGTGAAGAAGCGGGACCTGGAGCAGGCTATCAGTCAGCGCATCCAGACCAAC
AACAACCCCTTCCAAGTTCCTATAGAAGAGCAGCGTGGGGACTACGACCTGAATGCTGTGCGGCTCTGCT
TCCAGGTGACAGTGCGGGACCCATCAGGCAGGCCCCTCCGCCTGCCGCCTGTCCTTTCTCATCCCATCTT
TGACAATCGTGCCCCCAACACTGCCGAGCTCAAGATCTGCCGAGTGAACCGAAACTCTGGCAGCTGCCTC
GGTGGGGATGAGATCTTCCTACTGTGTGACAAGGTGCAGAAAGAGGACATTGAGGTGTATTTCACGGGAC
CAGGCTGGGAGGCCCGAGGCTCCTTTTCGCAAGCTGATGTGCACCGACAAGTGGCCATTGTGTTCCGGAC
CCCTCCCTACGCAGACCCCAGCCTGCAGGCTCCTGTGCGTGTCTCCATGCAGCTGCGGCGGCCTTCCGAC
CGGGAGCTCAGTGAGCCCATGGAATTCCAGTACCTGCCAGATACAGACGATCGTCACCGGATTGAGGAGA
AACGTAAAAGGACATATGAGACCTTCAAGAGCATCATGAAGAAGAGTCCTTTCAGCGGACCCACCGACCC
CCGGCCTCCACCTCGACGCATTGCTGTGCCTTCCCGCAGCTCAGCTTCTGTCCCCAAGCCAGCACCCCAG
CCCTATCCCTTTACGTCATCCCTGAGCACCATCAACTATGATGAGTTTCCCACCATGGTGTTTCCTTCTG
GGCAGATCAGCCAGGCCTCGGCCTTGGCCCCGGCCCCTCCCCAAGTCCTGCCCCAGGCTCCAGCCCCTGC
CCCTGCTCCAGCCATGGTATCAGCTCTGGCCCAGAGGCCCCCCGACCCAGCTCCTGCTCCACTGGGGGCC
CCGGGGCTCCCCAATGGCCTCCTTTCAGGAGATGAAGACTTCTCCTCCATTGCGGACATGGACTTCTCAG
CCCTGCTGAGTCAGATCAGCTCCTAGTAATGAACTAGTCCGTAACTTGAAAGTATTTCGATTTCTTGGCT
TTATATATCTTGTGGAAAGGACGACATCATGAGTAAATCGCGTGAGTC
