>Addgene plasmid #141542 | TFORF0175 | depositor partial sequence | sequence record 276764 | Barcode
CATCATGAGTAAATCGCGTGAGTC
