>Addgene plasmid #141542 | TFORF0175 | addgene partial sequence | sequence record 319859 | WPRE-R 5'-CATAGCGTAAAAGGAGCAACA-3'
GTAATCCAGAGGTTGATTGTCGACTTAACGCGTGACTCACGCGATTTACTCATGATGTCGTCCTTTCCAC
AAGATATATAAAGCCAAGAAATCGAAATACTTTCAAGTTACGGACTAGTTCATTACTAGGAGCTGATCTG
ACTCAGCAGGGCTGAGAAGTCCATGTCCGCAATGGAGGAGAAGTCTTCATCTCCTGAAAGGAGGCCATTG
GGGAGCCCCGGGGCCCCCAGTGGAGCAGGAGCTGGGTCGGGGGGCCTCTGGGCCAGAGCTGATACCATGG
CTGGAGCAGGGGCAGGGGCTGGAGCCTGGGGCAGGACTTGGGGAGGGGCCGGGGCCAAGGCCGAGGCCTG
GCTGATCTGCCCAGAAGGAAACACCATGGTGGGAAACTCATCATAGTTGATGGTGCTCAGGGATGACGTA
AAGGGATAGGGCTGGGGTGCTGGCTTGGGGACAGAAGCTGAGCTGCGGGAAGGCACAGCAATGCGTCGAG
GTGGAGGCCGGGGGTCGGTGGGTCCGCTGAAAGGACTCTTCTTCATGATGCTCTTGAAGGTCTCATATGT
CCTTTTACGTTTCTCCTCAATCCGGTGACGATCGTCTGTATCTGGCAGGTACTGGAATTCCATGGGCTCA
CTGAGCTCCCGGTCGGAAGGCCGCCGCAGCTGCATGGAGACACGCACAGGAGCCTGCAGGCTGGGGTCTG
CGTAGGGAGGGGTCCGG
